>Addgene plasmid #205448 | TRE-UBC-mCD24-T2A-GFP | addgene full sequence | sequence record 408862 | Addgene NGS Result
GTCGACGGATCGGGAGATCTCCCGATCCCCTATGGTGCACTCTCAGTACAATCTGCTCTGATGCCGCATA
GTTAAGCCAGTATCTGCTCCCTGCTTGTGTGTTGGAGGTCGCTGAGTAGTGCGCGAGCAAAATTTAAGCT
ACAACAAGGCAAGGCTTGACCGACAATTGCATGAAGAATCTGCTTAGGGTTAGGCGTTTTGCGCTGCTTC
GCGATGTACGGGCCAGATATACGCGTTGACATTGATTATTGACTAGTTATTAATAGTAATCAATTACGGG
GTCATTAGTTCATAGCCCATATATGGAGTTCCGCGTTACATAACTTACGGTAAATGGCCCGCCTGGCTGA
CCGCCCAACGACCCCCGCCCATTGACGTCAATAATGACGTATGTTCCCATAGTAACGCCAATAGGGACTT
TCCATTGACGTCAATGGGTGGAGTATTTACGGTAAACTGCCCACTTGGCAGTACATCAAGTGTATCATAT
GCCAAGTACGCCCCCTATTGACGTCAATGACGGTAAATGGCCCGCCTGGCATTATGCCCAGTACATGACC
TTATGGGACTTTCCTACTTGGCAGTACATCTACGTATTAGTCATCGCTATTACCATGGTGATGCGGTTTT
GGCAGTACATCAATGGGCGTGGATAGCGGTTTGACTCACGGGGATTTCCAAGTCTCCACCCCATTGACGT
CAATGGGAGTTTGTTTTGGCACCAAAATCAACGGGACTTTCCAAAATGTCGTAACAACTCCGCCCCATTG
ACGCAAATGGGCGGTAGGCGTGTACGGTGGGAGGTCTATATAAGCAGCGCGTTTTGCCTGTACTGGGTCT
CTCTGGTTAGACCAGATCTGAGCCTGGGAGCTCTCTGGCTAACTAGGGAACCCACTGCTTAAGCCTCAAT
AAAGCTTGCCTTGAGTGCTTCAAGTAGTGTGTGCCCGTCTGTTGTGTGACTCTGGTAACTAGAGATCCCT
CAGACCCTTTTAGTCAGTGTGGAAAATCTCTAGCAGTGGCGCCCGAACAGGGACTTGAAAGCGAAAGGGA
AACCAGAGGAGCTCTCTCGACGCAGGACTCGGCTTGCTGAAGCGCGCACGGCAAGAGGCGAGGGGCGGCG
ACTGGTGAGTACGCCAAAAATTTTGACTAGCGGAGGCTAGAAGGAGAGAGATGGGTGCGAGAGCGTCAGT
ATTAAGCGGGGGAGAATTAGATCGCGATGGGAAAAAATTCGGTTAAGGCCAGGGGGAAAGAAAAAATATA
AATTAAAACATATAGTATGGGCAAGCAGGGAGCTAGAACGATTCGCAGTTAATCCTGGCCTGTTAGAAAC
ATCAGAAGGCTGTAGACAAATACTGGGACAGCTACAACCATCCCTTCAGACAGGATCAGAAGAACTTAGA
TCATTATATAATACAGTAGCAACCCTCTATTGTGTGCATCAAAGGATAGAGATAAAAGACACCAAGGAAG
CTTTAGACAAGATAGAGGAAGAGCAAAACAAAAGTAAGACCACCGCACAGCAAGCGGCCGCTGATCTTCA
GACCTGGAGGAGGAGATATGAGGGACAATTGGAGAAGTGAATTATATAAATATAAAGTAGTAAAAATTGA
ACCATTAGGAGTAGCACCCACCAAGGCAAAGAGAAGAGTGGTGCAGAGAGAAAAAAGAGCAGTGGGAATA
GGAGCTTTGTTCCTTGGGTTCTTGGGAGCAGCAGGAAGCACTATGGGCGCAGCGTCAATGACGCTGACGG
TACAGGCCAGACAATTATTGTCTGGTATAGTGCAGCAGCAGAACAATTTGCTGAGGGCTATTGAGGCGCA
ACAGCATCTGTTGCAACTCACAGTCTGGGGCATCAAGCAGCTCCAGGCAAGAATCCTGGCTGTGGAAAGA
TACCTAAAGGATCAACAGCTCCTGGGGATTTGGGGTTGCTCTGGAAAACTCATTTGCACCACTGCTGTGC
CTTGGAATGCTAGTTGGAGTAATAAATCTCTGGAACAGATTTGGAATCACACGACCTGGATGGAGTGGGA
CAGAGAAATTAACAATTACACAAGCTTAATACACTCCTTAATTGAAGAATCGCAAAACCAGCAAGAAAAG
AATGAACAAGAATTATTGGAATTAGATAAATGGGCAAGTTTGTGGAATTGGTTTAACATAACAAATTGGC
TGTGGTATATAAAATTATTCATAATGATAGTAGGAGGCTTGGTAGGTTTAAGAATAGTTTTTGCTGTACT
TTCTATAGTGAATAGAGTTAGGCAGGGATATTCACCATTATCGTTTCAGACCCACCTCCCAACCCCGAGG
GGACCCGACAGGCCCGAAGGAATAGAAGAAGAAGGTGGAGAGAGAGACAGAGACAGATCCATTCGATTAG
TGAACGGATCGGCACTGCGTGCGCCAATTCTGCAGACAAATGGCAGTATTCATCCACAATTTTAAAAGAA
AAGGGGGGATTGGGGGGTACAGTGCAGGGGAAAGAATAGTAGACATAATAGCAACAGACATACAAACTAA
AGAATTACAAAAACAAATTACAAAAATTCAAAATTTTCGGGTTTATTACAGGGACAGCAGAGATCCAGTT
TGGTTAATTCTAGTTTTACTCCCTATCAGTGATAGAGAACGTATGTCGAGTTTACTCCCTATCAGTGATA
GAGAACGATGTCGAGTTTACTCCCTATCAGTGATAGAGAACGTATGTCGAGTTTACTCCCTATCAGTGAT
AGAGAACGTATGTCGAGTTTACTCCCTATCAGTGATAGAGAACGTATGTCGAGTTTATCCCTATCAGTGA
TAGAGAACGTATGTCGAGTTTACTCCCTATCAGTGATAGAGAACGTATGTCGAGGTAGGCGTGTACGGTG
GGAGGCCTATATAAGCAGAGCTCGTTTAGTGAACCGTCAGATCGCCTGGAGAATTCGTTAACGGATCCTC
TAGAGCTCAGCCTCGAGATTTAAATTTAATTAACCCACCCAAGATCTGGCCTCCGCGCCGGGTTTTGGCG
CCTCCCGCGGGCGCCCCCCTCCTCACGGCGAGCGCTGCCACGTCAGACGAAGGGCGCAGCGAGCGTCCTG
ATCCTTCCGCCCGGACGCTCAGGACAGCGGCCCGCTGCTCATAAGACTCGGCCTTAGAACCCCAGTATCA
GCAGAAGGACATTTTAGGACGGGACTTGGGTGACTCTAGGGCACTGGTTTTCTTTCCAGAGAGCGGAACA
GGCGAGGAAAAGTAGTCCCTTCTCGGCGATTCTGCGGAGGGATCTCCGTGGGGCGGTGAACGCCGATGAT
TATATAAGGACGCGCCGGGTGTGGCACAGCTAGTTCCGTCGCAGCCGGGATTTGGGTCGCGGTTCTTGTT
TGTGGATCGCTGTGATCGTCACTTGGTGAGTAGCGGGCTGCTGGGCTGGCCGGGGCTTTCGTGGCCGCCG
GGCCGCTCGGTGGGACGGAAGCGTGTGGAGAGACCGCCAAGGGCTGTAGTCTGGGTCCGCGAGCAAGGTT
GCCCTGAACTGGGGGTTGGGGGGAGCGCAGCAAAATGGCGGCTGTTCCCGAGTCTTGAATGGAAGACGCT
TGTGAGGCGGGCTGTGAGGTCGTTGAAACAAGGTGGGGGGCATGGTGGGCGGCAAGAACCCAAGGTCTTG
AGGCCTTCGCTAATGCGGGAAAGCTCTTATTCGGGTGAGATGGGCTGGGGCACCATCTGGGGACCCTGAC
GTGAAGTTTGTCACTGACTGGAGAACTCGGTTTGTCGTCTGTTGCGGGGGCGGCAGTTATGGCGGTGCCG
TTGGGCAGTGCACCCGTACCTTTGGGAGCGCGCGCCCTCGTCGTGTCGTGACGTCACCCGTTCTGTTGGC
TTATAATGCAGGGTGGGGCCACCTGCCGGTAGGTGTGCGGTAGGCTTTTCTCCGTCGCAGGACGCAGGGT
TCGGGCCTAGGGTAGGCTCTCCTGAATCGACAGGCGCCGGACCTCTGGTGAGGGGAGGGATAAGTGAGGC
GTCAGTTTCTTTGGTCGGTTTTATGTACCTATCTTCTTAAGTAGCTGAAGCTCCGGTTTTGAACTATGCG
CTCGGGGTTGGCGAGTGTGTTTTGTGAAGTTTTTTAGGCACCTTTTGAAATGTAATCATTTGGGTCAATA
TGTAATTTTCAGTGTTAGACTAGTAAATTGTCCGCTAAATTCTGGCCGTTTTTGGCTTTTTTGTTAGACG
AAGCTTGGTACCGAGCTCGGATCTCCACCCCGTACCGGTTAACCATGGGGCGCGCAATGGTAGCTCGCCT
GGGTTTGGGACTGCTCTTGCTTGCCCTTTTGCTTCCGACCCAAATCTATTGTAATCAGACGAGTGTGGCT
CCTTTCCCTGGCAATCAAAACATCAGCGCAAGCCCCAACCCGTCTAATGCCACTACTCGAGGAGGAGGGT
CTAGCCTGCAAAGCACTGCAGGCCTGTTGGCCCTGAGTTTGTCCCTGCTGCACCTTTATTGCGAAGGACG
CGGGTCACTGCTTACTTGTGGGGATGTTGAAGAAAACCCAGGGCCCGTGGTGAGCAAGGGCGAGGAGCTG
TTCACCGGGGTGGTGCCCATCCTGGTCGAGCTGGACGGCGACGTAAACGGCCACAAGTTCAGCGTGTCCG
GCGAGGGCGAGGGCGATGCCACCTACGGCAAGCTGACCCTGAAGTTCATCTGCACCACCGGCAAGCTGCC
CGTGCCCTGGCCCACCCTCGTGACCACCTTGACCTACGGCGTGCAGTGCTTCGCCCGCTACCCCGACCAC
ATGAAGCAGCACGACTTCTTCAAGTCCGCCATGCCCGAAGGCTACGTCCAGGAGCGCACCATCTTCTTCA
AGGACGACGGCAACTACAAGACCCGCGCCGAGGTGAAGTTCGAGGGCGACACCCTGGTGAACCGCATCGA
GCTGAAGGGCATCGACTTCAAGGAGGACGGCAACATCCTGGGGCACAAGCTGGAGTACAACTACAACAGC
CACAAGGTCTATATCACCGCCGACAAGCAGAAGAACGGCATCAAGGTGAACTTCAAGACCCGCCACAACA
TCGAGGACGGCAGCGTGCAGCTCGCCGACCACTACCAGCAGAACACCCCCATCGGCGACGGCCCCGTGCT
GCTGCCCGACAACCACTACCTGAGCACCCAGTCCGCCCTGAGCAAAGACCCCAACGAGAAGCGCGATCAC
ATGGTCCTGCTGGAGTTCGTGACCGCCGCCGGGATCACTCTCGGCATGGACGAGCTGTACAAGTAATGTA
CAAGTAAAGCGGCCGCGACTCTAGTCCCTCCCAATTCGATATCAAGCTTATCGATAATCAACCTCTGGAT
TACAAAATTTGTGAAAGATTGACTGGTATTCTTAACTATGTTGCTCCTTTTACGCTATGTGGATACGCTG
CTTTAATGCCTTTGTATCATGCTATTGCTTCCCGTATGGCTTTCATTTTCTCCTCCTTGTATAAATCCTG
GTTGCTGTCTCTTTATGAGGAGTTGTGGCCCGTTGTCAGGCAACGTGGCGTGGTGTGCACTGTGTTTGCT
GACGCAACCCCCACTGGTTGGGGCATTGCCACCACCTGTCAGCTCCTTTCCGGGACTTTCGCTTTCCCCC
TCCCTATTGCCACGGCGGAACTCATCGCCGCCTGCCTTGCCCGCTGCTGGACAGGGGCTCGGCTGTTGGG
CACTGACAATTCCGTGGTGTTGTCGGGGAAATCATCGTCCTTTCCTTGGCTGCTCGCCTGTGTTGCCACC
TGGATTCTGCGCGGGACGTCCTTCTGCTACGTCCCTTCGGCCCTCAATCCAGCGGACCTTCCTTCCCGCG
GCCTGCTGCCGGCTCTGCGGCCTCTTCCGCGTCTTCGCCTTCGCCCTCAGACGAGTCGGATCTCCCTTTG
GGCCGCCTCCCCGCATCGATACCGTCGACCTCGATCGAGACCTAGAAAAACATGGAGCAATCACAAGTAG
CAATACAGCAGCTACCAATGCTGATTGTGCCTGGCTAGAAGCACAAGAGGAGGAGGAGGTGGGTTTTCCA
GTCACACCTCAGGTACCTTTAAGACCAATGACTTACAAGGCAGCTGTAGATCTTAGCCACTTTTTAAAAG
AAAAGGGGGGACTGGAAGGGCTAATTCACTCCCAACGAAGACAAGATATCCTTGATCTGTGGATCTACCA
CACACAAGGCTACTTCCCTGATTGGCAGAACTACACACCAGGGCCAGGGATCAGATATCCACTGACCTTT
GGATGGTGCTACAAGCTAGTACCAGTTGAGCAAGAGAAGGTAGAAGAAGCCAATGAAGGAGAGAACACCC
GCTTGTTACACCCTGTGAGCCTGCATGGGATGGATGACCCGGAGAGAGAAGTATTAGAGTGGAGGTTTGA
CAGCCGCCTAGCATTTCATCACATGGCCCGAGAGCTGCATCCGGACTGTACTGGGTCTCTCTGGTTAGAC
CAGATCTGAGCCTGGGAGCTCTCTGGCTAACTAGGGAACCCACTGCTTAAGCCTCAATAAAGCTTGCCTT
GAGTGCTTCAAGTAGTGTGTGCCCGTCTGTTGTGTGACTCTGGTAACTAGAGATCCCTCAGACCCTTTTA
GTCAGTGTGGAAAATCTCTAGCAGGGCCCGTTTAAACCCGCTGATCAGCCTCGACTGTGCCTTCTAGTTG
CCAGCCATCTGTTGTTTGCCCCTCCCCCGTGCCTTCCTTGACCCTGGAAGGTGCCACTCCCACTGTCCTT
TCCTAATAAAATGAGGAAATTGCATCGCATTGTCTGAGTAGGTGTCATTCTATTCTGGGGGGTGGGGTGG
GGCAGGACAGCAAGGGGGAGGATTGGGAAGACAATAGCAGGCATGCTGGGGATGCGGTGGGCTCTATGGC
TTCTGAGGCGGAAAGAACCAGCTGGGGCTCTAGGGGGTATCCCC
[124 nt withheld, positions 6905-7028]
C
[91 nt withheld, positions 7030-7120]
A
[49 nt withheld, positions 7122-7170]
CCTTTGACGTTGGAGTCCACGTTCTTT
[37 nt withheld, positions 7198-7234]
ACCCTATCTCGGTCTATTCTTTTGATTTATAAGGGATTTTGCCGATTTCGGCCTATTGGTTAAAAAATGA
GCTGATTTAACAAAAATTTAACGCGAATTAATTCTGTGGAATGTGTGTCAGTTAGGGTGTGGAAAGTCCC
CAGGCTCCCCAGCAGGCAGAAGTATGCAAAGCATGCATCTCAATTAGTCAGCAACCAGGTGTGGAAAGTC
CCCAGGCTCCCCAGCAGGCAGAAGTATGCAAAGCATGCATCTCAATTAGTCAGCAACCATAGTCCCGCCC
CTAACTCCGCCCATCCCGCCCCTAACTCCGCCCAGTTCCGCCCATTCTCCGCCCCATGGCTGACTAATTT
TTTTTATTTATGCAGAGGCCGAGGCCGCCTCTGCCTCTGAGCTATTCCAGAAGTAGTGAGGAGGCTTTTT
TGGAGGCCTAGGCTTTTGCAAAAAGCTCCCGGGAGCTTGTATATCCATTTTCGGATCTGATCAGCACGTG
TTGACAATTAATCATCGGCATAGTATATCGGCATAGTATAATACGACAAGGTGAGGAACTAAACCATGGC
CAAGTTGACCAGTGCCGTTCCGGTGCTCACCGCGCGCGACGTCGCCGGAGCGGTCGAGTTCTGGACCGAC
CGGCTCGGGTTCTCCCGGGACTTCGTGGAGGACGACTTCGCCGGTGTGGTCCGGGACGACGTGACCCTGT
TCATCAGCGCGGTCCAGGACCAGGTGGTGCCGGACAACACCCTGGCCTGGGTGTGGGTGCGCGGCCTGGA
CGAGCTGTACGCCGAGTGGTCGGAGGTCGTGTCCACGAACTTCCGGGACGCCTCCGGGCCGGCCATGACC
GAGATCGGCGAGCAGCCGTGGGGGCGGGAGTTCGCCCTGCGCGACCCGGCCGGCAACTGCGTGCACTTCG
TGGCCGAGGAGCAGGACTGACACGTGCTACGAGATTTCGATTCCACCGCCGCCTTCTATGAAAGGTTGGG
CTTCGGAATCGTTTTCCGGGACGCCGGCTGGATGATCCTCCAGCGCGGGGATCTCATGCTGGAGTTCTTC
GCCCACCCCAACTTGTTTATTGCAGCTTATAATGGTTACAAATAAAGCAATAGCATCACAAATTTCACAA
ATAAAGCATTTTTTTCACTGCATTCTAGTTGTGGTTTGTCCAAACTCATCAATGTATCTTATCATGTCTG
TATACCGTCGACCTCTAGCTAGAGCTTGGCGTAATCATGGTCATAGCTGTTTCCTGTGTGAAATTGTTAT
CCGCTCACAATTCCACACAACATACGAGCCGGAAGCATAAAGTGTAAAGCCTGGGGTGCCTAATGAGTGA
GCTAACTCACATTAATTGCGTTGCGCTCACTGCCCGCTTTCCAGTCGGGAAACCTGTCGTGCCAGCTGCA
TTAATGAATCGGCCAACGCGCGGGGAGAGGCGGTTTGCGTATTGGGCGCTCTTCCGCTTCCTCGCTCACT
GACTCGCTGCGCTCGGTCGTTCGGCTGCGGCGAGCGGTATCAGCTCACTCAAAGGCGGTAATACGGTTAT
CCACAGAATCAGGGGATAACGCAGGAAAGAACATGTGAGCAAAAGGCCAGCAAAAGGCCAGGAACCGTAA
AAAGGCCGCGTTGCTGGCGTTTTTCCATAGGCTCCGCCCCCCTGACGAGCATCACAAAAATCGACGCTCA
AGTCAGAGGTGGCGAAACCCGACAGGACTATAAAGATACCAGGCGTTTCCCCCTGGAAGCTCCCTCGTGC
GCTCTCCTGTTCCGACCCTGCCGCTTACCGGATACCTGTCCGCCTTTCTCCCTTCGGGAAGCGTGGCGCT
TTCTCATAGCTCACGCTGTAGGTATCTCAGTTCGGTGTAGGTCGTTCGCTCCAAGCTGGGCTGTGTGCAC
GAACCCCCCGTTCAGCCCGACCGCTGCGCCTTATCCGGTAACTATCGTCTTGAGTCCAACCCGGTAAGAC
ACGACTTATCGCCACTGGCAGCAGCCACTGGTAACAGGATTAGCAGAGCGAGGTATGTAGGCGGTGCTAC
AGAGTTCTTGAAGTGGTGGCCTAACTACGGCTACACTAGAAGAACAGTATTTGGTATCTGCGCTCTGCTG
AAGCCAGTTACCTTCGGAAAAAGAGTTGGTAGCTCTTGATCCGGCAAACAAACCACCGCTGGTAGCGGTG
GTTTTTTTGTTTGCAAGCAGCAGATTACGCGCAGAAAAAAAGGATCTCAAGAAGATCCTTTGATCTTTTC
TACGGGGTCTGACGCTCAGTGGAACGAAAACTCACGTTAAGGGATTTTGGTCATGAGATTATCAAAAAGG
ATCTTCACCTAGATCCTTTTAAATTAAAAATGAAGTTTTAAATCAATCTAAAGTATATATGAGTAAACTT
GGTCTGACAGTTACCAATGCTTAATCAGTGAGGCACCTATCTCAGCGATCTGTCTATTTCGTTCATCCAT
AGTTGCCTGACTCCCCGTCGTGTAGATAACTACGATACGGGAGGGCTTACCATCTGGCCCCAGTGCTGCA
ATGATACCGCGAGACCCACGCTCACCGGCTCCAGATTTATCAGCAATAAACCAGCCAGCCGGAAGGGCCG
AGCGCAGAAGTGGTCCTGCAACTTTATCCGCCTCCATCCAGTCTATTAATTGTTGCCGGGAAGCTAGAGT
AAGTAGTTCGCCAGTTAATAGTTTGCGCAACGTTGTTGCCATTGCTACAGGCATCGTGGTGTCACGCTCG
TCGTTTGGTATGGCTTCATTCAGCTCCGGTTCCCAACGATCAAGGCGAGTTACATGATCCCCCATGTTGT
GCAAAAAAGCGGTTAGCTCCTTCGGTCCTCCGATCGTTGTCAGAAGTAAGTTGGCCGCAGTGTTATCACT
CATGGTTATGGCAGCACTGCATAATTCTCTTACTGTCATGCCATCCGTAAGATGCTTTTCTGTGACTGGT
GAGTACTCAACCAAGTCATTCTGAGAATAGTGTATGCGGCGACCGAGTTGCTCTTGCCCGGCGTCAATAC
GGGATAATACCGCGCCACATAGCAGAACTTTAAAAGTGCTCATCATTGGAAAACGTTCTTCGGGGCGAAA
ACTCTCAAGGATCTTACCGCTGTTGAGATCCAGTTCGATGTAACCCACTCGTGCACCCAACTGATCTTCA
GCATCTTTTACTTTCACCAGCGTTTCTGGGTGAGCAAAAACAGGAAGGCAAAATGCCGCAAAAAAGGGAA
TAAGGGCGACACGGAAATGTTGAATACTCATACTCTTCCTTTTTCAATATTATTGAAGCATTTATCAGGG
TTATTGTCTCATGAGCGGATACATATTTGAATGTATTTAGAAAAATAAACAAATAGGGGTTCCGCGCACA
TTTCCCCGAAAAGTGCCACCTGAC
Features (pLannotate 1.2.2; 33 found; start..end, strand, type, name):
     31..83      -  misc_feature   bom (fragment): basis of mobility region from pBR322
    238..617     +  enhancer       CMV enhancer: human cytomegalovirus immediate early enhancer
    618..817     +  promoter       CMV promoter: human cytomegalovirus (CMV) immediate early promoter
    835..1015    +  LTR            5' LTR (truncated): truncated 5' long terminal repeat (LTR) from HIV-1
   1062..1187    +  misc_feature   HIV-1 Ψ: packaging signal of human immunodeficiency virus type 1
   1171..1534    +  CDS            HIV-1 gag (fragment): gag protein from human immunodeficiency virus 1; gag
   1680..1913    +  misc_feature   RRE: The Rev response element (RRE) of HIV-1 allows for Rev-dependent mRNA export from the nucleus to the cytoplasm.
   2290..2390    +  CDS            Rev (fragment): human immunodeficiency virus 1 (HIV-1) Rev protein; rev; enhances nuclear export of unspliced and incompletely spliced viral mRNAs
   2440..2557    +  misc_feature   cPPT/CTS: central polypurine tract and central termination sequence of HIV-1
   2605..2916    +  promoter       tight TRE promoter: Tet-responsive promoter PTight, consisting of seven tet operator sequences followed by the minimal CMV promoter
   2988..4199    +  promoter       UbC promoter: human ubiquitin C promoter
   4245..4472    +  CDS            Cd24: CD24_MOUSE - Also known as Cd24a, Ly-52. Experimental evidence at protein level: Swiss-Prot protein existence level 1. May have a pivotal role in cell differentiation of different cell types. May have a specific role in early thymocyte development. Signaling could be triggered by the binding of a lectin-like ligand to the CD24 carbohydrates, and transduced by the release of second messengers derived from the GPI-anchor. Modulates B-cell activation responses (By similarity). In association with SIGLEC10 may be involved in the selective suppression of the immune response to danger- associated mo
   4528..5246    +  CDS            EmGFP (fragment): Emerald GFP mammalian codon-optimized
   5283..5306    +  misc_feature   MCS (fragment): pBluescript multiple cloning site
   5306..5894    +  misc_feature   WPRE: woodchuck hepatitis virus posttranscriptional regulatory element
   5895..5914    +  misc_feature   MCS (fragment): pBluescript multiple cloning site
   5916..6416    +  CDS            nef (fragment): NEF_HV1LA - Experimental evidence at protein level: Swiss-Prot protein existence level 1. Extracellular Nef protein targets CD4(+) T-lymphocytes for apoptosis by interacting with CXCR4 surface receptors. From Human immunodeficiency virus type 1 group M subtype B (isolate Lai) (HIV-1).
   6423..6603    +  LTR            5' LTR (truncated): truncated 5' long terminal repeat (LTR) from HIV-1
   6635..6859    +  polyA_signal   bGH poly(A) signal: bovine growth hormone polyadenylation signal
   6863..6884    +  promoter       SV40 promoter (fragment): SV40 enhancer and early promoter
   6905..7333    +  rep_origin     f1 ori (sequence partly withheld): f1 bacteriophage origin of replication; arrow indicates direction of (+) strand synthesis
   7347..7676    +  promoter       SV40 promoter: SV40 enhancer and early promoter
   7724..7771    +  promoter       EM7 promoter: synthetic bacterial promoter&nbsp
   7790..8164    +  CDS            BleoR: antibiotic-binding protein; Sh ble from Streptoalloteichus hindustanus; confers resistance to bleomycin, phleomycin, and Zeocin™
   8174..8299    +  CDS            ble (fragment): BLE_KLEPN - Experimental evidence at protein level: Swiss-Prot protein existence level 1. Binding protein with a strong affinity to the bleomycin family of antibiotics. Binds to CL990; an antimitotic-antibiotic compound. From Klebsiella pneumoniae.
   8294..8415    +  polyA_signal   SV40 poly(A) signal: SV40 polyadenylation signal
   8488..8504    -  protein_bind   lac operator: The lac repressor binds to the lac operator to inhibit transcription in E. coli. This inhibition can be relieved by adding lactose or isopropyl-β-D-thiogalactopyranoside (IPTG). lac repressor encoded by lacI
   8512..8542    -  promoter       lac promoter: promoter for the E. coli lac operon
   8557..8578    -  protein_bind   CAP binding site: CAP binding activates transcription in the presence of cAMP. E. coli catabolite activator protein
   8591..8683    -  CDS            lacI (fragment): lac repressor; lacI; The lac repressor binds to the lac operator to inhibit transcription in E. coli. This inhibition can be relieved by adding lactose or isopropyl-β-D-thiogalactopyranoside (IPTG).
   8866..9454    -  rep_origin     ori: high-copy-number ColE1/pMB1/pBR322/pUC origin of replication
   9625..10485   -  CDS            AmpR: β-lactamase; bla; confers resistance to ampicillin, carbenicillin, and related antibiotics
  10486..10590   -  promoter       AmpR promoter: bla
