[The description below was written by a language model from this plasmid's Addgene catalogue record and pLannotate feature annotations shown in this document.]
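Description:
TRE-UBC-mCD24-T2A-GFP is a lentiviral transfer plasmid built on the pCW backbone for expressing mouse CD24 (Cd24a) in mammalian cells. It is propagated in E. coli as a high-copy plasmid through a ColE1/pUC-type origin with ampicillin selection (AmpR), and it also carries an f1 origin. Outside the viral region, an SV40/EM7-driven bleomycin/Zeocin resistance cassette (BleoR) is annotated, although the catalogue lists only GFP as the selectable marker.

The viral portion has a CMV enhancer/promoter fused to a truncated HIV-1 5' LTR, which drives production of the genomic RNA in packaging cells. This is followed by the Ψ packaging signal with a gag fragment, the RRE for Rev-dependent nuclear export, and the cPPT/CTS element. The downstream end consists of a WPRE to enhance transcript expression, a nef fragment, a second truncated LTR and a bGH polyadenylation signal.

The payload lies between the cPPT and the WPRE. A tight Tet-responsive (TRE) promoter retained from the backbone sits immediately upstream of the human ubiquitin C promoter, which the record names as the promoter for the insert. The feature table shows no Tet transactivator. UbC is followed by the mouse Cd24 coding sequence and a GFP annotated as an Emerald GFP fragment. According to the construct name these are joined by a T2A self-cleaving peptide, although that element is not separately annotated. One transcript would therefore yield both CD24 and a fluorescent marker for identifying or sorting transduced cells. The associated publication concerns engineering human pluripotent stem cell lines to evade xenogeneic transplantation barriers.
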