Addgene plasmid #205448: TRE-UBC-mCD24-T2A-GFP
Purpose: lentiviral plasmid for expression of mouse CD24
Depositing lab: Deepta Bhattacharya. Publication: Engineering human pluripotent stem cell lines to evade xenogeneic transplantation barriers. Pizzato HA, Alonso-Guallart P, Woods J, Connelly JP, Fehniger TA, Atkinson JP, Pruett-Miller SM, Monsma FJ Jr, Bhattacharya D. Stem Cell Reports. 2023 Dec 22:S2213-6711(23)00496-4. doi: 10.1016/j.stemcr.2023.12.003. PubMed 38215755.
Backbone
  Vector backbone: pCW
  Vector type: Mammalian Expression
  Selectable markers: GFP
Growth in bacteria
  Bacterial resistance: Ampicillin, 100 μg/mL
  Growth temperature: 37°C
  Growth strain: DH5alpha
  Copy number: High Copy
Gene/Insert
  Gene/Insert name: mCD24
  Species: M. musculus (mouse)
  Entrez Gene: Cd24a (a.k.a. Cd24, HSA, Ly-52, nectadrin)
  Promoter: UBC
  Cloning method: Gibson Cloning
Terms and licenses: Academic/Nonprofit Terms; Industry Terms: Not Available to Industry
Depositor comments: Please visit https://www.biorxiv.org/content/10.1101/2023.06.27.546594v1 for bioRxiv preprint.
How to cite: TRE-UBC-mCD24-T2A-GFP was a gift from Deepta Bhattacharya (Addgene plasmid # 205448 ; http://n2t.net/addgene:205448 ; RRID:Addgene_205448)
